Addgene plasmid #77495: SRPK1 gRNA (BRDN0001148832)
Purpose: 3rd generation lentiviral gRNA plasmid targeting human SRPK1
Depositing lab: John Doench & David Root. Depositing organization: Broad Institute. Publication: Optimized sgRNA design to maximize activity and minimize off-target effects of CRISPR-Cas9. Doench JG, Fusi N, Sullender M, Hegde M, Vaimberg EW, Donovan KF, Smith I, Tothova Z, Wilen C, Orchard R, Virgin HW, Listgarten J, Root DE. Nat Biotechnol. 2016 Jan 18. doi: 10.1038/nbt.3437. PubMed 26780180.
Backbone
  Vector backbone: lentiGuide-Puro
  Backbone manufacturer: Zhang Lab (Addgene plasmid # 52963)
  Vector type: Mammalian Expression, Lentiviral, CRISPR
  Selectable markers: Puromycin
Growth in bacteria
  Bacterial resistance: Ampicillin, 100 μg/mL
  Growth temperature: 37°C
  Growth strain: DH5alpha
  Copy number: High Copy
Gene/Insert
  Gene/Insert name: SRPK1 (alt names: SRPK1; NM_003137.4)
  gRNA/shRNA sequence: AGCCTAACTTTCGGATCACA
  Species: H. sapiens (human)
  Entrez Gene: SRPK1 (a.k.a. SFRSK1)
  Promoter: hU6
  Cloning method: Unknown
  Sequencing primers: 5′ U6-F; 3′ pS2-R
Terms and licenses: Academic/Nonprofit Terms; Industry Terms: Not Available to Industry
Depositor comments: The gRNA was designed to target the following Genbank reference sequence(s): NM_003137.4. Note that this plasmid does NOT contain Cas9. It should be used in conjunction with lentiCas9-Blast (Addgene #52962) or otherwise with cell lines already expressing Cas9. Browse the full kinome gRNA library at http://www.addgene.org/pooled-library/broadgpp-human-kinome/ or visit http://www.broadinstitute.org/rnai/public/ for detailed protocols and information.
How to cite: SRPK1 gRNA (BRDN0001148832) was a gift from John Doench & David Root (Addgene plasmid # 77495 ; http://n2t.net/addgene:77495 ; RRID:Addgene_77495)
