[The description below was written by a language model from this plasmid's Addgene catalogue record and pLannotate feature annotations shown in this document.]
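Description:
SRPK1 gRNA (BRDN0001148832) is a third-generation lentiviral CRISPR guide plasmid built on the lentiGuide-Puro backbone and designed to target the human SRPK1 gene (also known as SFRSK1). It is about 8.3 kb, replicates in E. coli at high copy from a ColE1/pUC-type origin, and is selected with ampicillin through the β-lactamase gene. The backbone also carries an f1 origin, an SV40 origin and poly(A) signal, and remnants of lac and phage-promoter sequences from the parental cloning vector.

The lentiviral transfer cassette begins with an RSV promoter fused to a truncated HIV-1 5' LTR, which drives Tat-independent production of the genomic RNA in packaging cells. This is followed by the Ψ packaging signal with a partial gag region, the Rev response element for nuclear export of the unspliced transcript, and a cPPT/CTS element that aids nuclear import. The cassette ends in a ΔU3 self-inactivating 3' LTR.

Two expression units sit between the LTRs. A human U6 RNA polymerase III promoter transcribes the SRPK1-specific spacer joined to the Streptococcus pyogenes Cas9 guide RNA scaffold. An EF-1α core promoter with its intron A drives puromycin N-acetyltransferase, with a WPRE downstream to enhance expression, so transduced mammalian cells can be selected with puromycin.

The plasmid does not encode Cas9, so it must be used with a separate Cas9 vector or in cells that already express Cas9. It is one clone from a human kinome guide collection made with optimized sgRNA design rules, and it is intended for knockout of SRPK1 in human cells.
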