Features (pLannotate 1.2.2; 29 found; start..end, strand, type, name):
     14..80      +  CDS            small t antigen (fragment): SV40 (simian virus 40) small t antigen
    106..317     +  promoter       EF-1α core promoter: core promoter for human elongation factor EF-1α
    318..1256    +  intron         EF-1α intron A: intron upstream of the start codon of human EF-1α
   1278..1877    +  CDS            PuroR (fragment): puromycin N-acetyltransferase; pac from Streptomyces; confers resistance to puromycin
   1893..2481    +  misc_feature   WPRE: woodchuck hepatitis virus posttranscriptional regulatory element
   2532..2551    +  misc_feature   cPPT/CTS (fragment): central polypurine tract and central termination sequence of HIV-1
   2553..2786    +  LTR            3' LTR (ΔU3): self-inactivating 3' long terminal repeat (LTR) from HIV-1
   2864..2985    +  polyA_signal   SV40 poly(A) signal: SV40 polyadenylation signal
   3025..3160    +  rep_origin     SV40 ori: SV40 origin of replication
   3181..3199    -  promoter       T7 promoter: promoter for bacteriophage T7 RNA polymerase
   3207..3362    +  CDS            lacZα (fragment): LacZα fragment of β-galactosidase; lacZ fragment
   3367..3795    +  rep_origin     f1 ori (sequence partly withheld): f1 bacteriophage origin of replication; arrow indicates direction of (+) strand synthesis
   3848..3952    +  promoter       AmpR promoter: bla
   3953..4813    +  CDS            AmpR: β-lactamase; bla; confers resistance to ampicillin, carbenicillin, and related antibiotics
   4984..5572    +  rep_origin     ori: high-copy-number ColE1/pMB1/pBR322/pUC origin of replication
   5755..5847    +  CDS            lacI (fragment): lac repressor; lacI; The lac repressor binds to the lac operator to inhibit transcription in E. coli. This inhibition can be relieved by adding lactose or isopropyl-β-D-thiogalactopyranoside (IPTG).
   5860..5881    +  protein_bind   CAP binding site: CAP binding activates transcription in the presence of cAMP. E. coli catabolite activator protein
   5896..5926    +  promoter       lac promoter: promoter for the E. coli lac operon
   5934..5950    +  protein_bind   lac operator: The lac repressor binds to the lac operator to inhibit transcription in E. coli. This inhibition can be relieved by adding lactose or isopropyl-β-D-thiogalactopyranoside (IPTG). lac repressor encoded by lacI
   5995..6013    +  promoter       T3 promoter: promoter for bacteriophage T3 RNA polymerase
   6041..6267    +  promoter       RSV promoter: Rous sarcoma virus enhancer/promoter
   6268..6448    +  LTR            5' LTR (truncated): truncated 5' long terminal repeat (LTR) from HIV-1
   6495..6620    +  misc_feature   HIV-1 Ψ: packaging signal of human immunodeficiency virus type 1
   6604..6967    +  CDS            HIV-1 gag (fragment): gag protein from human immunodeficiency virus 1; gag
   7113..7346    +  misc_feature   RRE: The Rev response element (RRE) of HIV-1 allows for Rev-dependent mRNA export from the nucleus to the cytoplasm.
   7723..7749    +  CDS            Rev (fragment): human immunodeficiency virus 1 (HIV-1) Rev protein; rev; enhances nuclear export of unspliced and incompletely spliced viral mRNAs
   7753..7993    +  promoter       U6 promoter: RNA polymerase III promoter for human U6 snRNA
   8023..8098    +  misc_RNA       gRNA scaffold: guide RNA scaffold for the Streptococcus pyogenes CRISPR/Cas9 system
   8154..8271    +  misc_feature   cPPT/CTS: central polypurine tract and central termination sequence of HIV-1
>Addgene plasmid #77495 | SRPK1 gRNA (BRDN0001148832) | addgene full sequence | sequence record 187874 | Addgene Assembled Sequence
CCCGGGTGCAAAGATGGATAAAGTTTTAAACAGAGAGGAATCTTTGCAGCTAATGGACCTTCTAGGTCTT
GAAAGGAGTGGGAATTGGCTCCGGTGCCCGTCAGTGGGCAGAGCGCACATCGCCCACAGTCCCCGAGAAG
TTGGGGGGAGGGGTCGGCAATTGATCCGGTGCCTAGAGAAGGTGGCGCGGGGTAAACTGGGAAAGTGATG
TCGTGTACTGGCTCCGCCTTTTTCCCGAGGGTGGGGGAGAACCGTATATAAGTGCAGTAGTCGCCGTGAA
CGTTCTTTTTCGCAACGGGTTTGCCGCCAGAACACAGGTAAGTGCCGTGTGTGGTTCCCGCGGGCCTGGC
CTCTTTACGGGTTATGGCCCTTGCGTGCCTTGAATTACTTCCACCTGGCTGCAGTACGTGATTCTTGATC
CCGAGCTTCGGGTTGGAAGTGGGTGGGAGAGTTCGAGGCCTTGCGCTTAAGGAGCCCCTTCGCCTCGTGC
TTGAGTTGAGGCCTGGCCTGGGCGCTGGGGCCGCCGCGTGCGAATCTGGTGGCACCTTCGCGCCTGTCTC
GCTGCTTTCGATAAGTCTCTAGCCATTTAAAATTTTTGATGACCTGCTGCGACGCTTTTTTTCTGGCAAG
ATAGTCTTGTAAATGCGGGCCAAGATCTGCACACTGGTATTTCGGTTTTTGGGGCCGCGGGCGGCGACGG
GGCCCGTGCGTCCCAGCGCACATGTTCGGCGAGGCGGGGCCTGCGAGCGCGGCCACCGAGAATCGGACGG
GGGTAGTCTCAAGCTGGCCGGCCTGCTCTGGTGCCTGGCCTCGCGCCGCCGTGTATCGCCCCGCCCTGGG
CGGCAAGGCTGGCCCGGTCGGCACCAGTTGCGTGAGCGGAAAGATGGCCGCTTCCCGGCCCTGCTGCAGG
GAGCTCAAAATGGAGGACGCGGCGCTCGGGAGAGCGGGCGGGTGAGTCACCCACACAAAGGAAAAGGGCC
TTTCCGTCCTCAGCCGTCGCTTCATGTGACTCCACGGAGTACCGGGCGCCGTCCAGGCACCTCGATTAGT
TCTCGAGCTTTTGGAGTACGTCGTCTTTAGGTTGGGGGGAGGGGTTTTATGCGATGGAGTTTCCCCACAC
TGAGTGGGTGGAGACTGAAGTTAGGCCAGCTTGGCACTTGATGTAATTCTCCTTGGAATTTGCCCTTTTT
GAGTTTGGATCTTGGTTCATTCTCAAGCCTCAGACAGTGGTTCAAAGTTTTTTTCTTCCATTTCAGGTGT
CGTGACGTACGGCCACCATGACCGAGTACAAGCCCACGGTGCGCCTCGCCACCCGCGACGACGTCCCCAG
GGCCGTACGCACCCTCGCCGCCGCGTTCGCCGACTACCCCGCCACGCGCCACACCGTCGATCCGGACCGC
CACATCGAGCGGGTCACCGAGCTGCAAGAACTCTTCCTCACGCGCGTCGGGCTCGACATCGGCAAGGTGT
GGGTCGCGGACGACGGCGCCGCCGTGGCGGTCTGGACCACGCCGGAGAGCGTCGAAGCGGGGGCGGTGTT
CGCCGAGATCGGCCCGCGCATGGCCGAGTTGAGCGGTTCCCGGCTGGCCGCGCAGCAACAGATGGAAGGC
CTCCTGGCGCCGCACCGGCCCAAGGAGCCCGCGTGGTTCCTGGCCACCGTCGGAGTCTCGCCCGACCACC
AGGGCAAGGGTCTGGGCAGCGCCGTCGTGCTCCCCGGAGTGGAGGCGGCCGAGCGCGCCGGGGTGCCCGC
CTTCCTGGAGACCTCCGCGCCCCGCAACCTCCCCTTCTACGAGCGGCTCGGCTTCACCGTCACCGCCGAC
GTCGAGGTGCCCGAAGGACCGCGCACCTGGTGCATGACCCGCAAGCCCGGTGCCTGAACGCGTTAAGTCG
ACAATCAACCTCTGGATTACAAAATTTGTGAAAGATTGACTGGTATTCTTAACTATGTTGCTCCTTTTAC
GCTATGTGGATACGCTGCTTTAATGCCTTTGTATCATGCTATTGCTTCCCGTATGGCTTTCATTTTCTCC
TCCTTGTATAAATCCTGGTTGCTGTCTCTTTATGAGGAGTTGTGGCCCGTTGTCAGGCAACGTGGCGTGG
TGTGCACTGTGTTTGCTGACGCAACCCCCACTGGTTGGGGCATTGCCACCACCTGTCAGCTCCTTTCCGG
GACTTTCGCTTTCCCCCTCCCTATTGCCACGGCGGAACTCATCGCCGCCTGCCTTGCCCGCTGCTGGACA
GGGGCTCGGCTGTTGGGCACTGACAATTCCGTGGTGTTGTCGGGGAAATCATCGTCCTTTCCTTGGCTGC
TCGCCTGTGTTGCCACCTGGATTCTGCGCGGGACGTCCTTCTGCTACGTCCCTTCGGCCCTCAATCCAGC
GGACCTTCCTTCCCGCGGCCTGCTGCCGGCTCTGCGGCCTCTTCCGCGTCTTCGCCTTCGCCCTCAGACG
AGTCGGATCTCCCTTTGGGCCGCCTCCCCGCGTCGACTTTAAGACCAATGACTTACAAGGCAGCTGTAGA
TCTTAGCCACTTTTTAAAAGAAAAGGGGGGACTGGAAGGGCTAATTCACTCCCAACGAAGACAAGATCTG
CTTTTTGCTTGTACTGGGTCTCTCTGGTTAGACCAGATCTGAGCCTGGGAGCTCTCTGGCTAACTAGGGA
ACCCACTGCTTAAGCCTCAATAAAGCTTGCCTTGAGTGCTTCAAGTAGTGTGTGCCCGTCTGTTGTGTGA
CTCTGGTAACTAGAGATCCCTCAGACCCTTTTAGTCAGTGTGGAAAATCTCTAGCAGTACGTATAGTAGT
TCATGTCATCTTATTATTCAGTATTTATAACTTGCAAAGAAATGAATATCAGAGAGTGAGAGGAACTTGT
TTATTGCAGCTTATAATGGTTACAAATAAAGCAATAGCATCACAAATTTCACAAATAAAGCATTTTTTTC
ACTGCATTCTAGTTGTGGTTTGTCCAAACTCATCAATGTATCTTATCATGTCTGGCTCTAGCTATCCCGC
CCCTAACTCCGCCCATCCCGCCCCTAACTCCGCCCAGTTCCGCCCATTCTCCGCCCCATGGCTGACTAAT
TTTTTTTATTTATGCAGAGGCCGAGGCCGCCTCGGCCTCTGAGCTATTCCAGAAGTAGTGAGGAGGCTTT
TTTGGAGGCCTAGGGACGTACCCAATTCGCCCTATAGTGAGTCGTATTACGCGCGCTCACTGGCCGTCGT
TTTACAACGTCGTGACTGGGAAAACCCTGGCGTTACCCAACTTAATCGCCTTGCAGCACATCCCCCTTTC
GCCAGCTGGCGTAATAGCGAAGAGGCCCGCACCGATCGCCCTTCCCAACAGTTGCGCAGCCTGAATGGCG
AATGGG
[124 nt withheld, positions 3367-3490]
C
[91 nt withheld, positions 3492-3582]
A
[49 nt withheld, positions 3584-3632]
CCTTTGACGTTGGAGTCCACGTTCTTT
[37 nt withheld, positions 3660-3696]
ACCCTATCTCGGTCTATTCTTTTGATTTATAAGGGATTTTGCCGATTTCGGCCTATTGGTTAAAAAATGA
GCTGATTTAACAAAAATTTAACGCGAATTTTAACAAAATATTAACGCTTACAATTTAGGTGGCACTTTTC
GGGGAAATGTGCGCGGAACCCCTATTTGTTTATTTTTCTAAATACATTCAAATATGTATCCGCTCATGAG
ACAATAACCCTGATAAATGCTTCAATAATATTGAAAAAGGAAGAGTATGAGTATTCAACATTTCCGTGTC
GCCCTTATTCCCTTTTTTGCGGCATTTTGCCTTCCTGTTTTTGCTCACCCAGAAACGCTGGTGAAAGTAA
AAGATGCTGAAGATCAGTTGGGTGCACGAGTGGGTTACATCGAACTGGATCTCAACAGCGGTAAGATCCT
TGAGAGTTTTCGCCCCGAAGAACGTTTTCCAATGATGAGCACTTTTAAAGTTCTGCTATGTGGCGCGGTA
TTATCCCGTATTGACGCCGGGCAAGAGCAACTCGGTCGCCGCATACACTATTCTCAGAATGACTTGGTTG
AGTACTCACCAGTCACAGAAAAGCATCTTACGGATGGCATGACAGTAAGAGAATTATGCAGTGCTGCCAT
AACCATGAGTGATAACACTGCGGCCAACTTACTTCTGACAACGATCGGAGGACCGAAGGAGCTAACCGCT
TTTTTGCACAACATGGGGGATCATGTAACTCGCCTTGATCGTTGGGAACCGGAGCTGAATGAAGCCATAC
CAAACGACGAGCGTGACACCACGATGCCTGTAGCAATGGCAACAACGTTGCGCAAACTATTAACTGGCGA
ACTACTTACTCTAGCTTCCCGGCAACAATTAATAGACTGGATGGAGGCGGATAAAGTTGCAGGACCACTT
CTGCGCTCGGCCCTTCCGGCTGGCTGGTTTATTGCTGATAAATCTGGAGCCGGTGAGCGTGGGTCTCGCG
GTATCATTGCAGCACTGGGGCCAGATGGTAAGCCCTCCCGTATCGTAGTTATCTACACGACGGGGAGTCA
GGCAACTATGGATGAACGAAATAGACAGATCGCTGAGATAGGTGCCTCACTGATTAAGCATTGGTAACTG
TCAGACCAAGTTTACTCATATATACTTTAGATTGATTTAAAACTTCATTTTTAATTTAAAAGGATCTAGG
TGAAGATCCTTTTTGATAATCTCATGACCAAAATCCCTTAACGTGAGTTTTCGTTCCACTGAGCGTCAGA
CCCCGTAGAAAAGATCAAAGGATCTTCTTGAGATCCTTTTTTTCTGCGCGTAATCTGCTGCTTGCAAACA
AAAAAACCACCGCTACCAGCGGTGGTTTGTTTGCCGGATCAAGAGCTACCAACTCTTTTTCCGAAGGTAA
CTGGCTTCAGCAGAGCGCAGATACCAAATACTGTTCTTCTAGTGTAGCCGTAGTTAGGCCACCACTTCAA
GAACTCTGTAGCACCGCCTACATACCTCGCTCTGCTAATCCTGTTACCAGTGGCTGCTGCCAGTGGCGAT
AAGTCGTGTCTTACCGGGTTGGACTCAAGACGATAGTTACCGGATAAGGCGCAGCGGTCGGGCTGAACGG
GGGGTTCGTGCACACAGCCCAGCTTGGAGCGAACGACCTACACCGAACTGAGATACCTACAGCGTGAGCT
ATGAGAAAGCGCCACGCTTCCCGAAGGGAGAAAGGCGGACAGGTATCCGGTAAGCGGCAGGGTCGGAACA
GGAGAGCGCACGAGGGAGCTTCCAGGGGGAAACGCCTGGTATCTTTATAGTCCTGTCGGGTTTCGCCACC
TCTGACTTGAGCGTCGATTTTTGTGATGCTCGTCAGGGGGGCGGAGCCTATGGAAAAACGCCAGCAACGC
GGCCTTTTTACGGTTCCTGGCCTTTTGCTGGCCTTTTGCTCACATGTTCTTTCCTGCGTTATCCCCTGAT
TCTGTGGATAACCGTATTACCGCCTTTGAGTGAGCTGATACCGCTCGCCGCAGCCGAACGACCGAGCGCA
GCGAGTCAGTGAGCGAGGAAGCGGAAGAGCGCCCAATACGCAAACCGCCTCTCCCCGCGCGTTGGCCGAT
TCATTAATGCAGCTGGCACGACAGGTTTCCCGACTGGAAAGCGGGCAGTGAGCGCAACGCAATTAATGTG
AGTTAGCTCACTCATTAGGCACCCCAGGCTTTACACTTTATGCTTCCGGCTCGTATGTTGTGTGGAATTG
TGAGCGGATAACAATTTCACACAGGAAACAGCTATGACCATGATTACGCCAAGCGCGCAATTAACCCTCA
CTAAAGGGAACAAAAGCTGGAGCTGCAAGCTTAATGTAGTCTTATGCAATACTCTTGTAGTCTTGCAACA
TGGTAACGATGAGTTAGCAACATGCCTTACAAGGAGAGAAAAAGCACCGTGCATGCCGATTGGTGGAAGT
AAGGTGGTACGATCGTGCCTTATTAGGAAGGCAACAGACGGGTCTGACATGGATTGGACGAACCACTGAA
TTGCCGCATTGCAGAGATATTGTATTTAAGTGCCTAGCTCGATACATAAACGGGTCTCTCTGGTTAGACC
AGATCTGAGCCTGGGAGCTCTCTGGCTAACTAGGGAACCCACTGCTTAAGCCTCAATAAAGCTTGCCTTG
AGTGCTTCAAGTAGTGTGTGCCCGTCTGTTGTGTGACTCTGGTAACTAGAGATCCCTCAGACCCTTTTAG
TCAGTGTGGAAAATCTCTAGCAGTGGCGCCCGAACAGGGACTTGAAAGCGAAAGGGAAACCAGAGGAGCT
CTCTCGACGCAGGACTCGGCTTGCTGAAGCGCGCACGGCAAGAGGCGAGGGGCGGCGACTGGTGAGTACG
CCAAAAATTTTGACTAGCGGAGGCTAGAAGGAGAGAGATGGGTGCGAGAGCGTCAGTATTAAGCGGGGGA
GAATTAGATCGCGATGGGAAAAAATTCGGTTAAGGCCAGGGGGAAAGAAAAAATATAAATTAAAACATAT
AGTATGGGCAAGCAGGGAGCTAGAACGATTCGCAGTTAATCCTGGCCTGTTAGAAACATCAGAAGGCTGT
AGACAAATACTGGGACAGCTACAACCATCCCTTCAGACAGGATCAGAAGAACTTAGATCATTATATAATA
CAGTAGCAACCCTCTATTGTGTGCATCAAAGGATAGAGATAAAAGACACCAAGGAAGCTTTAGACAAGAT
AGAGGAAGAGCAAAACAAAAGTAAGACCACCGCACAGCAAGCGGCCGCTGATCTTCAGACCTGGAGGAGG
AGATATGAGGGACAATTGGAGAAGTGAATTATATAAATATAAAGTAGTAAAAATTGAACCATTAGGAGTA
GCACCCACCAAGGCAAAGAGAAGAGTGGTGCAGAGAGAAAAAAGAGCAGTGGGAATAGGAGCTTTGTTCC
TTGGGTTCTTGGGAGCAGCAGGAAGCACTATGGGCGCAGCGTCAATGACGCTGACGGTACAGGCCAGACA
ATTATTGTCTGGTATAGTGCAGCAGCAGAACAATTTGCTGAGGGCTATTGAGGCGCAACAGCATCTGTTG
CAACTCACAGTCTGGGGCATCAAGCAGCTCCAGGCAAGAATCCTGGCTGTGGAAAGATACCTAAAGGATC
AACAGCTCCTGGGGATTTGGGGTTGCTCTGGAAAACTCATTTGCACCACTGCTGTGCCTTGGAATGCTAG
TTGGAGTAATAAATCTCTGGAACAGATTTGGAATCACACGACCTGGATGGAGTGGGACAGAGAAATTAAC
AATTACACAAGCTTAATACACTCCTTAATTGAAGAATCGCAAAACCAGCAAGAAAAGAATGAACAAGAAT
TATTGGAATTAGATAAATGGGCAAGTTTGTGGAATTGGTTTAACATAACAAATTGGCTGTGGTATATAAA
ATTATTCATAATGATAGTAGGAGGCTTGGTAGGTTTAAGAATAGTTTTTGCTGTACTTTCTATAGTGAAT
AGAGTTAGGCAGGGATATTCACCATTATCGTTTCAGACCCACCTCCCAACCCCGAGGGGACCCAGAGAGG
GCCTATTTCCCATGATTCCTTCATATTTGCATATACGATACAAGGCTGTTAGAGAGATAATTAGAATTAA
TTTGACTGTAAACACAAAGATATTAGTACAAAATACGTGACGTAGAAAGTAATAATTTCTTGGGTAGTTT
GCAGTTTTAAAATTATGTTTTAAAATGGACTATCATATGCTTACCGTAACTTGAAAGTATTTCGATTTCT
TGGCTTTATATATCTTGTGGAAAGGACGAAACACCGAGCCTAACTTTCGGATCACAGTTTTAGAGCTAGA
AATAGCAAGTTAAAATAAGGCTAGTCCGTTATCAACTTGAAAAAGTGGCACCGAGTCGGTGCTTTTTTAA
GCTTGGCGTAACTAGATCTTGAGACAAATGGCAGTATTCATCCACAATTTTAAAAGAAAAGGGGGGATTG
GGGGGTACAGTGCAGGGGAAAGAATAGTAGACATAATAGCAACAGACATACAAACTAAAGAATTACAAAA
ACAAATTACAAAAATTCAAAATTTTCGGGTTTATTACAGGGACAGCAGAGATCCACTTTGGCGCCGGCTC
GAGGGGG
