>Addgene plasmid #77495 | SRPK1 gRNA (BRDN0001148832) | depositor partial sequence | sequence record 144955 | Target Sequence
AGCCTAACTTTCGGATCACA
