>Addgene plasmid #77495 | SRPK1 gRNA (BRDN0001148832) | addgene partial sequence | sequence record 187873 | hU6-F
AGAAAGTAATAATTTCTTGGGTAGTTTGCAGTTTTAAAATTATGTTTTAAAATGGACTATCATATGCTTA
CCGTAACTTGAAAGTATTTCGATTTCTTGGCTTTATATATCTTGTGGAAAGGACGAAACACCGAGCCTAA
CTTTCGGATCACAGTTTTAGAGCTAGAAATAGCAAGTTAAAATAAGGCTAGTCCGTTATCAACTTGAAAA
AGTGGCACCGAGTCGGTGCTTTTTTAAGCTTGGCGTAACTAGATCTTGAGACAAATGGCAGTATTCATCC
ACAATTTTAAAAGAAAAGGGGGGATTGGGGGGTACAGTGCAGGGGAAAGAATAGTAGACATAATAGCAAC
AGACATACAAACTAAAGAATTACAAAAACAAATTACAAAAATTCAAAATTTTCGGGTTTATTACAGGGAC
AGCAGAGATCCACTTTGGCGCCGGCTCGAGGGGGCCCGGGTGCAAAGATGGATAAAGTTTTAAACAGAGA
GGAATCTTTGCAGCTAATGGACCTTCTAGGTCTTGAAAGGAGTGGGAATTGGCTCCGGTGCCCGTCAGTG
GGCAGAGCGC
